Addgene plasmid #185216: pST_pvLEA22mer_mutant_10 (pBS0705)
Purpose: For the mammalian expression of the sleeping chironomid protein pvLEA22mer_mutant_10. This is one of the top performing targets in our apoptosis assay (it protected from apoptosis).
Depositing lab: Pamela Silver. Depositing organization: Harvard Medical School. Publication: Natural and Designed Proteins Inspired by Extremotolerant Organisms Can Form Condensates and Attenuate Apoptosis in Human Cells. Veling MT, Nguyen DT, Thadani NN, Oster ME, Rollins NJ, Brock KP, Bethel NP, Lim S, Baker D, Way JC, Marks DS, Chang RL, Silver PA. ACS Synth Biol. 2022 Mar 18;11(3):1292-1302. doi: 10.1021/acssynbio.1c00572. Epub 2022 Feb 18. PubMed 35176859.
Backbone
  Vector backbone: YK 02
  Vector type: Mammalian Expression
Growth in bacteria
  Bacterial resistance: Ampicillin, 100 μg/mL
  Growth temperature: 37°C
  Growth strain: DH5alpha
  Copy number: High Copy
Gene/Insert
  Gene/Insert name: pvLEA22mer_mutant_10
  Species: P. vanderplanki
  Insert size (bp): 372
  Cloning method: Gibson Cloning
Terms and licenses: Academic/Nonprofit Terms; Industry Terms: Not Available to Industry
Depositor comments: This is one of the top performing targets in our apoptosis assay (it protected from apoptosis). See supplemental table 2 in our paper to see its performance in our assay. The negative control for this assay is pSecTag2 B which can be obtained from Thermo here https://www.thermofisher.com/order/catalog/product/V90020
How to cite: pST_pvLEA22mer_mutant_10 (pBS0705) was a gift from Pamela Silver (Addgene plasmid # 185216 ; http://n2t.net/addgene:185216 ; RRID:Addgene_185216)
