[The description below was written by a language model from this plasmid's Addgene catalogue record and pLannotate feature annotations shown in this document.]
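Description:
pST_pvLEA22mer_mutant_10 (pBS0705) is a 5,282-nt mammalian expression plasmid built on a backbone recorded as YK 02. It carries a 372-bp insert encoding pvLEA22mer_mutant_10, a variant derived from a late-embryogenesis-abundant-type sequence of the sleeping chironomid *Polypedilum vanderplanki*, introduced by Gibson cloning. The feature table does not annotate the insert itself. However, the unannotated interval between the T7 promoter and the bGH polyadenylation signal is the obvious position for the coding sequence. This places it under the human cytomegalovirus immediate-early enhancer and promoter for strong constitutive transcription in mammalian cells. The T7 promoter just upstream could also support in vitro transcription. No epitope tags, signal peptides or reporters are annotated, and the record does not say whether any are fused to the protein.

Propagation in *E. coli* relies on a high-copy ColE1/pUC-type origin and an AmpR (β-lactamase) cassette for ampicillin selection, and an f1 origin is also present. A second marker, the Sh ble bleomycin/Zeocin resistance gene, sits behind tandem SV40 early and EM7 promoters and is followed by an SV40 poly(A) signal. That arrangement allows Zeocin selection in both mammalian cells and bacteria. Short hits to the HIV-1 LTR, lacI, the lac promoter/operator and the bom region appear to be backbone remnants or partial annotation matches rather than functional modules.

The plasmid was made to test whether natural and designed proteins inspired by extremotolerant organisms can attenuate apoptosis in human cells. The depositor notes that this mutant was among the top performers in their apoptosis assay, protecting cells from apoptosis, with the empty commercial vector pSecTag2 B as the negative control.
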