Features (pLannotate 1.2.2; 20 found; start..end, strand, type, name):
     40..92      -  misc_feature   bom (fragment): basis of mobility region from pBR322
    247..626     +  enhancer       CMV enhancer: human cytomegalovirus immediate early enhancer
    627..830     +  promoter       CMV promoter: human cytomegalovirus (CMV) immediate early promoter
    826..859     +  LTR            5' LTR (truncated) (fragment): truncated 5' long terminal repeat (LTR) from HIV-1
    875..893     +  promoter       T7 promoter: promoter for bacteriophage T7 RNA polymerase
   1308..1532    +  polyA_signal   bGH poly(A) signal: bovine growth hormone polyadenylation signal
   1536..1557    +  promoter       SV40 promoter (fragment): SV40 enhancer and early promoter
   1578..2006    +  rep_origin     f1 ori (sequence partly withheld): f1 bacteriophage origin of replication; arrow indicates direction of (+) strand synthesis
   2020..2349    +  promoter       SV40 promoter: SV40 enhancer and early promoter
   2397..2444    +  promoter       EM7 promoter: synthetic bacterial promoter&nbsp
   2463..2837    +  CDS            BleoR: antibiotic-binding protein; Sh ble from Streptoalloteichus hindustanus; confers resistance to bleomycin, phleomycin, and Zeocin™
   2847..2972    +  CDS            ble (fragment): BLE_KLEPN - Experimental evidence at protein level: Swiss-Prot protein existence level 1. Binding protein with a strong affinity to the bleomycin family of antibiotics. Binds to CL990; an antimitotic-antibiotic compound. From Klebsiella pneumoniae.
   2967..3088    +  polyA_signal   SV40 poly(A) signal: SV40 polyadenylation signal
   3161..3177    -  protein_bind   lac operator: The lac repressor binds to the lac operator to inhibit transcription in E. coli. This inhibition can be relieved by adding lactose or isopropyl-β-D-thiogalactopyranoside (IPTG). lac repressor encoded by lacI
   3185..3215    -  promoter       lac promoter: promoter for the E. coli lac operon
   3230..3251    -  protein_bind   CAP binding site: CAP binding activates transcription in the presence of cAMP. E. coli catabolite activator protein
   3264..3356    -  CDS            lacI (fragment): lac repressor; lacI; The lac repressor binds to the lac operator to inhibit transcription in E. coli. This inhibition can be relieved by adding lactose or isopropyl-β-D-thiogalactopyranoside (IPTG).
   3539..4127    -  rep_origin     ori: high-copy-number ColE1/pMB1/pBR322/pUC origin of replication
   4298..5158    -  CDS            AmpR: β-lactamase; bla; confers resistance to ampicillin, carbenicillin, and related antibiotics
   5159..5263    -  promoter       AmpR promoter: bla
>Addgene plasmid #185216 | pST_pvLEA22mer_mutant_10 (pBS0705) | addgene full sequence | sequence record 366847 | Addgene NGS Result
CCACCTGACGTCGACGGATCGGGAGATCTCCCGATCCCCTATGGTGCACTCTCAGTACAATCTGCTCTGA
TGCCGCATAGTTAAGCCAGTATCTGCTCCCTGCTTGTGTGTTGGAGGTCGCTGAGTAGTGCGCGAGCAAA
ATTTAAGCTACAACAAGGCAAGGCTTGACCGACAATTGCATGAAGAATCTGCTTAGGGTTAGGCGTTTTG
CGCTGCTTCGCGATGTACGGGCCAGATATACGCGTTGACATTGATTATTGACTAGTTATTAATAGTAATC
AATTACGGGGTCATTAGTTCATAGCCCATATATGGAGTTCCGCGTTACATAACTTACGGTAAATGGCCCG
CCTGGCTGACCGCCCAACGACCCCCGCCCATTGACGTCAATAATGACGTATGTTCCCATAGTAACGCCAA
TAGGGACTTTCCATTGACGTCAATGGGTGGAGTATTTACGGTAAACTGCCCACTTGGCAGTACATCAAGT
GTATCATATGCCAAGTACGCCCCCTATTGACGTCAATGACGGTAAATGGCCCGCCTGGCATTATGCCCAG
TACATGACCTTATGGGACTTTCCTACTTGGCAGTACATCTACGTATTAGTCATCGCTATTACCATGGTGA
TGCGGTTTTGGCAGTACATCAATGGGCGTGGATAGCGGTTTGACTCACGGGGATTTCCAAGTCTCCACCC
CATTGACGTCAATGGGAGTTTGTTTTGGCACCAAAATCAACGGGACTTTCCAAAATGTCGTAACAACTCC
GCCCCATTGACGCAAATGGGCGGTAGGCGTGTACGGTGGGAGGTCTATATAAGCAGAGCTCTCTGGCTAA
CTAGAGAACCCACTGCTTACTGGCTTATCGAAATTAATACGACTCACTATAGGGAGACCCAAGCTGGCTA
GCCACCATGGCCAAGGACGAAAAGAAGGAGAAGGCAGGAGAGGCAAAGGACGAGAAGAAGGAGAAAGCCG
GGGAGTGATGAATTGCCAATTGAAATTTGACGGCCTATGTCACTGAAACTATCCAAACACCCCATGTCGA
TACTGAACGTATCGACGCATACCTCCTTCCTTGAAAACGCACAATCATACAACTGGGCACATAATGCGTA
CGCCCATCTAGTACACCCATCTCTGTAGGTCCAGTTCAAGAGCTGGAAGAGCACCCTCCACTTAGACGTG
CCGTAAGATAGAGGTTAGTGAGAATAGCCATCCAATATGAGCGTTGATAGCTAGACGAGGATAAGGCAGT
GATAGAAGGGGCACCAAGCTTCATTCGCACCCGCTGATCAGCCTCGACTGTGCCTTCTAGTTGCCAGCCA
TCTGTTGTTTGCCCCTCCCCCGTGCCTTCCTTGACCCTGGAAGGTGCCACTCCCACTGTCCTTTCCTAAT
AAAATGAGGAAATTGCATCGCATTGTCTGAGTAGGTGTCATTCTATTCTGGGGGGTGGGGTGGGGCAGGA
CAGCAAGGGGGAGGATTGGGAAGACAATAGCAGGCATGCTGGGGATGCGGTGGGCTCTATGGCTTCTGAG
GCGGAAAGAACCAGCTGGGGCTCTAGGGGGTATCCCC
[124 nt withheld, positions 1578-1701]
C
[91 nt withheld, positions 1703-1793]
A
[49 nt withheld, positions 1795-1843]
CCTTTGACGTTGGAGTCCACGTTCTTT
[37 nt withheld, positions 1871-1907]
ACCCTATCTCGGTCTATTCTTTTGATTTATAAGGGATTTTGCCGATTTCGGCCTATTGGTTAAAAAATGA
GCTGATTTAACAAAAATTTAACGCGAATTAATTCTGTGGAATGTGTGTCAGTTAGGGTGTGGAAAGTCCC
CAGGCTCCCCAGCAGGCAGAAGTATGCAAAGCATGCATCTCAATTAGTCAGCAACCAGGTGTGGAAAGTC
CCCAGGCTCCCCAGCAGGCAGAAGTATGCAAAGCATGCATCTCAATTAGTCAGCAACCATAGTCCCGCCC
CTAACTCCGCCCATCCCGCCCCTAACTCCGCCCAGTTCCGCCCATTCTCCGCCCCATGGCTGACTAATTT
TTTTTATTTATGCAGAGGCCGAGGCCGCCTCTGCCTCTGAGCTATTCCAGAAGTAGTGAGGAGGCTTTTT
TGGAGGCCTAGGCTTTTGCAAAAAGCTCCCGGGAGCTTGTATATCCATTTTCGGATCTGATCAGCACGTG
TTGACAATTAATCATCGGCATAGTATATCGGCATAGTATAATACGACAAGGTGAGGAACTAAACCATGGC
CAAGTTGACCAGTGCCGTTCCGGTGCTCACCGCGCGCGACGTCGCCGGAGCGGTCGAGTTCTGGACCGAC
CGGCTCGGGTTCTCCCGGGACTTCGTGGAGGACGACTTCGCCGGTGTGGTCCGGGACGACGTGACCCTGT
TCATCAGCGCGGTCCAGGACCAGGTGGTGCCGGACAACACCCTGGCCTGGGTGTGGGTGCGCGGCCTGGA
CGAGCTGTACGCCGAGTGGTCGGAGGTCGTGTCCACGAACTTCCGGGACGCCTCCGGGCCGGCCATGACC
GAGATCGGCGAGCAGCCGTGGGGGCGGGAGTTCGCCCTGCGCGACCCGGCCGGCAACTGCGTGCACTTCG
TGGCCGAGGAGCAGGACTGACACGTGCTACGAGATTTCGATTCCACCGCCGCCTTCTATGAAAGGTTGGG
CTTCGGAATCGTTTTCCGGGACGCCGGCTGGATGATCCTCCAGCGCGGGGATCTCATGCTGGAGTTCTTC
GCCCACCCCAACTTGTTTATTGCAGCTTATAATGGTTACAAATAAAGCAATAGCATCACAAATTTCACAA
ATAAAGCATTTTTTTCACTGCATTCTAGTTGTGGTTTGTCCAAACTCATCAATGTATCTTATCATGTCTG
TATACCGTCGACCTCTAGCTAGAGCTTGGCGTAATCATGGTCATAGCTGTTTCCTGTGTGAAATTGTTAT
CCGCTCACAATTCCACACAACATACGAGCCGGAAGCATAAAGTGTAAAGCCTGGGGTGCCTAATGAGTGA
GCTAACTTACATTAATTGCGTTGCGCTCACTGCCCGCTTTCCAGTCGGGAAACCTGTCGTGCCAGCTGCA
TTAATGAATCGGCCAACGCGCGGGGAGAGGCGGTTTGCGTATTGGGCGCTCTTCCGCTTCCTCGCTCACT
GACTCGCTGCGCTCGGTCGTTCGGCTGCGGCGAGCGGTATCAGCTCACTCAAAGGCGGTAATACGGTTAT
CCACAGAATCAGGGGATAACGCAGGAAAGAACATGTGAGCAAAAGGCCAGCAAAAGGCCAGGAACCGTAA
AAAGGCCGCGTTGCTGGCGTTTTTCCATAGGCTCCGCCCCCCTGACGAGCATCACAAAAATCGACGCTCA
AGTCAGAGGTGGCGAAACCCGACAGGACTATAAAGATACCAGGCGTTTCCCCCTGGAAGCTCCCTCGTGC
GCTCTCCTGTTCCGACCCTGCCGCTTACCGGATACCTGTCCGCCTTTCTCCCTTCGGGAAGCGTGGCGCT
TTCTCATAGCTCACGCTGTAGGTATCTCAGTTCGGTGTAGGTCGTTCGCTCCAAGCTGGGCTGTGTGCAC
GAACCCCCCGTTCAGCCCGACCGCTGCGCCTTATCCGGTAACTATCGTCTTGAGTCCAACCCGGTAAGAC
ACGACTTATCGCCACTGGCAGCAGCCACTGGTAACAGGATTAGCAGAGCGAGGTATGTAGGCGGTGCTAC
AGAGTTCTTGAAGTGGTGGCCTAACTACGGCTACACTAGAAGAACAGTATTTGGTATCTGCGCTCTGCTG
AAGCCAGTTACCTTCGGAAAAAGAGTTGGTAGCTCTTGATCCGGCAAACAAACCACCGCTGGTAGCGGTG
GTTTTTTTGTTTGCAAGCAGCAGATTACGCGCAGAAAAAAAGGATCTCAAGAAGATCCTTTGATCTTTTC
TACGGGGTCTGACGCTCAGTGGAACGAAAACTCACGTTAAGGGATTTTGGTCATGAGATTATCAAAAAGG
ATCTTCACCTAGATCCTTTTAAATTAAAAATGAAGTTTTAAATCAATCTAAAGTATATATGAGTAAACTT
GGTCTGACAGTTACCAATGCTTAATCAGTGAGGCACCTATCTCAGCGATCTGTCTATTTCGTTCATCCAT
AGTTGCCTGACTCCCCGTCGTGTAGATAACTACGATACGGGAGGGCTTACCATCTGGCCCCAGTGCTGCA
ATGATACCGCGAGACCCACGCTCACCGGCTCCAGATTTATCAGCAATAAACCAGCCAGCCGGAAGGGCCG
AGCGCAGAAGTGGTCCTGCAACTTTATCCGCCTCCATCCAGTCTATTAATTGTTGCCGGGAAGCTAGAGT
AAGTAGTTCGCCAGTTAATAGTTTGCGCAACGTTGTTGCCATTGCTACAGGCATCGTGGTGTCACGCTCG
TCGTTTGGTATGGCTTCATTCAGCTCCGGTTCCCAACGATCAAGGCGAGTTACATGATCCCCCATGTTGT
GCAAAAAAGCGGTTAGCTCCTTCGGTCCTCCGATCGTTGTCAGAAGTAAGTTGGCCGCAGTGTTATCACT
CATGGTTATGGCAGCACTGCATAATTCTCTTACTGTCATGCCATCCGTAAGATGCTTTTCTGTGACTGGT
GAGTACTCAACCAAGTCATTCTGAGAATAGTGTATGCGGCGACCGAGTTGCTCTTGCCCGGCGTCAATAC
GGGATAATACCGCGCCACATAGCAGAACTTTAAAAGTGCTCATCATTGGAAAACGTTCTTCGGGGCGAAA
ACTCTCAAGGATCTTACCGCTGTTGAGATCCAGTTCGATGTAACCCACTCGTGCACCCAACTGATCTTCA
GCATCTTTTACTTTCACCAGCGTTTCTGGGTGAGCAAAAACAGGAAGGCAAAATGCCGCAAAAAAGGGAA
TAAGGGCGACACGGAAATGTTGAATACTCATACTCTTCCTTTTTCAATATTATTGAAGCATTTATCAGGG
TTATTGTCTCATGAGCGGATACATATTTGAATGTATTTAGAAAAATAAACAAATAGGGGTTCCGCGCACA
TTTCCCCGAAAAGTG
